>Addgene plasmid #218749 | pAAV-CAG-ConVERGD-eGFP-WPRE | addgene full sequence | sequence record 432190 | Addgene NGS Result
GAGTGGGTTACATCGAACTGGATCTCAACAGCGGTAAGATCCTTGAGAGTTTTCGCCCCGAAGAACGTTT
TCCAATGATGAGCACTTTTAAAGTTCTGCTATGTGGCGCGGTATTATCCCGTATTGACGCCGGGCAAGAG
CAACTCGGTCGCCGCATACACTATTCTCAGAATGACTTGGTTGAGTACTCACCAGTCACAGAAAAGCATC
TTACGGATGGCATGACAGTAAGAGAATTATGCAGTGCTGCCATAACCATGAGTGATAACACTGCGGCCAA
CTTACTTCTGACAACGATCGGAGGACCGAAGGAGCTAACCGCTTTTTTGCACAACATGGGGGATCATGTA
ACTCGCCTTGATCGTTGGGAACCGGAGCTGAATGAAGCCATACCAAACGACGAGCGTGACACCACGATGC
CTGTAGCAATGGCAACAACGTTGCGCAAACTATTAACTGGCGAACTACTTACTCTAGCTTCCCGGCAACA
ATTAATAGACTGGATGGAGGCGGATAAAGTTGCAGGACCACTTCTGCGCTCGGCCCTTCCGGCTGGCTGG
TTTATTGCTGATAAATCTGGAGCCGGTGAGCGTGGTTCTCGCGGTATCATTGCAGCACTGGGGCCAGATG
GTAAGCCCTCCCGTATCGTAGTTATCTACACGACGGGGAGTCAGGCAACTATGGATGAACGAAATAGACA
GATCGCTGAGATAGGTGCCTCACTGATTAAGCATTGGTAACTGTCAGACCAAGTTTACTCATATATACTT
TAGATTGATTTAAAACTTCATTTTTAATTTAAAAGGATCTAGGTGAAGATCCTTTTTGATAATCTCATGA
CCAAAATCCCTTAACGTGAGTTTTCGTTCCACTGAGCGTCAGACCCCGTAGAAAAGATCAAAGGATCTTC
TTGAGATCCTTTTTTTCTGCGCGTAATCTGCTGCTTGCAAACAAAAAAACCACCGCTACCAGCGGTGGTT
TGTTTGCCGGATCAAGAGCTACCAACTCTTTTTCCGAAGGTAACTGGCTTCAGCAGAGCGCAGATACCAA
ATACTGTTCTTCTAGTGTAGCCGTAGTTAGGCCACCACTTCAAGAACTCTGTAGCACCGCCTACATACCT
CGCTCTGCTAATCCTGTTACCAGTGGCTGCTGCCAGTGGCGATAAGTCGTGTCTTACCGGGTTGGACTCA
AGACGATAGTTACCGGATAAGGCGCAGCGGTCGGGCTGAACGGGGGGTTCGTGCACACAGCCCAGCTTGG
AGCGAACGACCTACACCGAACTGAGATACCTACAGCGTGAGCTATGAGAAAGCGCCACGCTTCCCGAAGG
GAGAAAGGCGGACAGGTATCCGGTAAGCGGCAGGGTCGGAACAGGAGAGCGCACGAGGGAGCTTCCAGGG
GGAAACGCCTGGTATCTTTATAGTCCTGTCGGGTTTCGCCACCTCTGACTTGAGCGTCGATTTTTGTGAT
GCTCGTCAGGGGGGCGGAGCCTATGGAAAAACGCCAGCAACGCGGCCTTTTTACGGTTCCTGGCCTTTTG
CTGGCCTTTTGCTCACATGTTCTTTCCTGCGTTATCCCCTGATTCTGTGGATAACCGTATTACCGCCTTT
GAGTGAGCTGATACCGCTCGCCGCAGCCGAACGACCGAGCGCAGCGAGTCAGTGAGCGAGGAAGCGGAAG
AGCGCCCAATACGCAAACCGCCTCTCCCCGCGCGTTGGCCGATTCATTAATGCAGCTGGCACGACAGGTT
TCCCGACTGGAAAGCGGGCAGTGAGCGCAACGCAATTAATGTGAGTTAGCTCACTCATTAGGCACCCCAG
GCTTTACACTTTATGCTTCCGGCTCGTATGTTGTGTGGAATTGTGAGCGGATAACAATTTCACACAGGAA
ACAGCTATGACCATGATTACGCCAAGCTCGGCGCGCCATTGGGATCCAATCCTGCAGGCAGCTGCGCGCT
CGCTCGCTCACTGAGGCCGCCCGGGCAAAGCCCGGGCGTCGGGCGACCTTTGGTCGCCCGGCCTCAGTGA
GCGAGCGAGCGCGCAGAGAGGGAGTGGCCAACTCCATCACTAGGGGTTCCTGGAGCTCCGGTTACCTACA
AAATCAGAAGGACAGGGAAGGGAGCAGTGGTTCACGCCTGTAATCCCAGCAATTTGGGAGGCCAAGGTGG
GTAGATCACCTGAGATTAGGAGTTGGAGACCAGCCTGGCCAATATGGTGAAACCCCGTCTCTACCAAAAA
AACAAAAATTAGCTGAGCCTGGTCATGCATGCCTGGAATCCCAACAACTCGGGAGGCTGAGGCAGGAGAA
TCGCTTGAACCCAGGAGGCGGAGATTGCAGTGAGCCAAGATTGTGCCACTGCACTCCAGCTTGGTTCCCA
ATAGACCCCGCAGGCCCTACAGGTTGTCTTCCCAACTTGCCCCTTGCTCCATACCACCCCCCTCCACCCC
ATAATATTATAGAAGGACACCTAGTCAGACAAAATGATGCAACTTAATTTTATTAGGACAAGGCTGGTGG
GCACTGGAGTGGCAACTTCCAGGGCCAGGAGAGGCACTGGGGAGGGGTCACAGGGATGCCACCCGTAGAT
CGATCTACGGTATCGATGCGGGGAGGCGGCCCAAAGGGAGATCCGACTCGTCTGAGGGCGAAGGCGAAGA
CGCGGAAGAGGCCGCAGAGCCGGCAGCAGGCCGCGGGAAGGAAGGTCCGCTGGATTGAGGGCCGAAGGGA
CGTAGCAGAAGGACGTCCCGCGCAGAATCCAGGTGGCAACACAGGCGAGCAGCCAAGGAAAGGACGATGA
TTTCCCCGACAACACCACGGAATTGTCAGTGCCCAACAGCCGAGCCCCTGTCCAGCAGCGGGCAAGGCAG
GCGGCGATGAGTTCCGCCGTGGCAATAGGGAGGGGGAAAGCGAAAGTCCCGGAAAGGAGCTGACAGGTGG
TGGCAATGCCCCAACCAGTGGGGGTTGCGTCAGCAAACACAGTGCACACCACGCCACGTTGCCTGACAAC
GGGCCACAACTCCTCATAAAGAGACAGCAACCAGGATTTATACAAGGAGGAGAAAATGAAAGCCATACGG
GAAGCAATAGCATGATACAAAGGCATTAAAGCAGCGTATCCACATAGCGTAAAAGGAGCAACATAGTTAA
GAATACCAGTCAATCTTTCACAAATTTTGTAATCCAGAGGTTGATTATCGATCGGCCGCATATAAGCTTC
GTACGGAAGTTACTATTCCGAAGTTCCTATTCTCTAGAAAGTATAGGAACTTCGTGTCGATGGTGATGCT
TGGCAATTCGGGTCGATGGTGAAGCATTGGTCTTCCTATTTTGATGAAGTTCCTATTCTTCAAAAGGTAT
AGGAACTTCCTCGAGACCGGTACTAGTGCCACCATGGTGAGCAAGGGCGAGGAGCTGTTCACCGGGGTGG
TGCCCATCCTGGTCGAGCTGGACGGCGACGTAAACGGCCACAAGTTCAGCGTGTCCGGCGAGGGCGAGGG
CGATGCCACCTACGGCAAGCTGACCCTGAAGTTCATCTGCACCACCGGCAAGCTGCCCGTGCCCTGGCCC
ACCCTCGTGACCACCCTGACCTACGGCGTGCAGTGCTTCAGCCGCTACCCCGACCACATGAAGCAGCACG
ACTTCTTCAAGTCCGCCATGCCCGAAGGCTACGTCCAGGAGCGCACCATCTTCTTCAAGGACGACGGCAA
CTACAAGACCCGCGCCGAGGTGAAGTTCGAGGGCGACACCCTGGTGAACCGCATCGAGCTGAAGGGCATC
GACTTCAAGGAGGACGGCAACATCCTGGGGCACAAGCTGGAGTACAACTACAACAGCCACAACGTCTATA
TCATGGCCGACAAGCAGAAGAACGGCATCAAGGTGAACTTCAAGATCCGCCACAACATCGAGGACGGCAG
CGTGCAGCTCGCCGACCACTACCAGCAGAACACCCCCATCGGCGACGGCCCCGTGCTGCTGCCCGACAAC
CACTACCTGAGCACCCAGTCCGCCCTGAGCAAAGACCCCAACGAGAAGCGCGATCACATGGTCCTGCTGG
AGTTCGTGACCGCCGCCGGGATCACTCTCGGCATGGACGAGCTGTACAAGTAAGCATGCATGAATTCATA
ACTTCGTATAATGTATGCTATACGAAGTTATTTTCTTTCTTTGCGCGTCCTGGATTCGCGGAAACGCGTA
CATCCAGCTGACGAGTCCCAAATAGGACGAAACGCGCTTTTCTTTTTGTTTTTATAACTTCGTATAATGT
ATGCTATACGAAGTTATCTTAAGGTCGACGAAGTTCCTATACTTTCTAGAGAATAGGAACTTCGGAATAG
GAACTTCGTGTCGATGGTGATGCTTGGCAATTCGGGTCGATGGTGAAGCATTGGTCTTCCTATTTTGATG
AAGTTCCTATACCTTTTGAAGAATAGGAACTTCGCTAGCGGTACCCCCGGGCCCGCGGTATCAAATCAAT
TCTTTGCCAAAATGATGAGACAGCACAATAACCAGCACGTTGCCCAGGAGCTGTAGGAAAAAGAAGAAGG
CATGAACATGGTTAGCAGAGGCTCTAGAGCCGCCGGTCACACGCCAGAAGCCGAACCCCGCCCTGCCCCG
TCCCCCCCGAAGGCAGCCGTCCCCCCGCGGACAGCCCCGAGGCTGGAGAGGGAGAAGGGGACGGCGGCGC
GGCGACGCACGAAGGCCCTCCCCGCCCATTTCCTTCCTGCCGGCGCCGCACCGCTTCGCCCCGCGCCCGC
TAGAGGGGGTGCGGCGGCGCCTCCCAGATTTCGGCTCCGCACAGATTTGGGACAAAGGAAGTCCCTGCGC
CCTCTCGCACGATTACCATAAAAGGCAATGGCTGCGGCTCGCCGCGCCTCGACAGCCGCCGGCGCTCCGG
GGGCCGCCGCGCCCCTCCCCCGAGCCCTCCCCGGCCCGAGGCGGCCCCGCCCCGCCCGGCACCCCCACCT
GCCGCCACCCCCCGCCCGGCACGGCGAGCCCCGCGCCACGCCCCGTACGGAGCCCCGCACCCGAAGCCGG
GCCGTGCTCAGCAACTCGGGGAGGGGGGTGCAGGGGGGGTTGCAGCCCGACCGACGCGCCCACACCCCCT
GCTCACCCCCCCACGCACACACCCCGCACGCAGCCTTTGTTCCCCTCGCAGCCCCCCCCGCACCGCGGGG
CACCGCCCCCGGCCGCGCTCCCCTCGCGCACACTGCGGAGCGCACAAAGCCCCGCGCCGCGCCCGCAGCG
CTCACAGCCGCCGGGCAGCGCGGAGCCGCACGCGGCGCTCCCCACGCACACACACACGCACGCACCCCCC
GAGCCGCTCCCCCCGCACAAAGGGCCCTCCCGGAGCCCCTCAAGGCTTTCACGCAGCCACAGAAAAGAAA
CAAGCCGTCATTAAACCAAGCGCTAATTACAGCCCGGAGGAGAAGGGCCGTCCCGCCCGCTCACCTGTGG
GAGTAACGCGGTCAGTCAGAGCCGGGGCGGGCGGCGCGAGGCGGCGGCGGAGCGGGGCACGGGGCGAAGG
CAGCGCGCAGCGACTCCCGCCCGCCGCGCGCTTCGCTTTTTATAGGGCCGCCGCCGCCGCCGCCTCGCCA
TAAAAGGAAACTTTCGGAGCGCGCCGCTCTGATTGGCTGCCGCCGCACCTCTCCGCCTCGCCCCGCCCCG
CCCCTCGCCCCGCCCCGCCCCGCCTGGCGCGCGCCCCCCCCCCCCCCCGCCCCCATCGCTGCACAAAATA
ATTAAAAAATAAATAAATACAAAATTGGGGGTGGGGAGGGGGGGGAGATGGGGAGAGTGAAGCAGAACGT
GGGGCTCACCTCGACCATGGTAATAGCGATGACTAATACGTAGATGTACTGCCAAGTAGGAAAGTCCCAT
AAGGTCATGTACTGGGCATAATGCCAGGCGGGCCATTTACCGTCATTGACGTCAATAGGGGGCGTACTTG
GCATATGATACACTTGATGTACTGCCAAGTGGGCAGTTTACCGTAAATACTCCACCCATTGACGTCAATG
GAAAGTCCCTATTGGCGTTACTATGGGAACATACGTCATTATTGACGTCAATGGGCGGGGGTCGTTGGGC
GGTCAGCCAGGCGGGCCATTTACCGTAAGTTATGTAACGCGGAACTCCATATATGGGCTATGAACTAATG
ACCCCGTAATTGATTACTATTAATAACTAGATTCCTGCAGACGCGTGCGGCCGCAGGAACCCCTAGTGAT
GGAGTTGGCCACTCCCTCTCTGCGCGCTCGCTCGCTCACTGAGGCCGGGCGACCAAAGGTCGCCCGACGC
CCGGGCGGCCTCAGTGAGCGAGCGAGCGCGCAGCTGCCTGCAGGATTGGATCCCAATACGCGTCAATTCA
CTGGCCGTCGTTTTACAACGTCGTGACTGGGAAAACCCTGGCGTTACCCAACTTAATCGCCTTGCAGCAC
ATCCCCCTTTCGCCAGCTGGCGTAATAGCGAAGAGGCCCGCACCGATCGCCCTTCCCAACAGTTGCGCAG
CCTGAATGGCGAATGGCGCCTGATGCGGTATTTTCTCCTTACGCATCTGTGCGGTATTTCACACCGCATA
TGGTGCACTCTCAGTACAATCTGCTCTGATGCCGCATAGTTAAGCCAGCCCCGACACCCGCCAACACCCG
CTGACGCGCCCTGACGGGCTTGTCTGCTCCCGGCATCCGCTTACAGACAAGCTGTGACAGTCTCCGGGAG
CTGCATGTGTCAGAGGTTTTCACCGTCATCACCGAAACGCGCGAGACAAAAGGGCCTCGTGATACGCCTA
TTTTTATAGGTTAATGTCATGATAATAATGGTTTCTTAGACGTCAGGTGGCACTTTTCGGGGAAATGTGC
GCGGAACCCCTATTTGTTTATTTTTCTAAATACATTCAAATATGTATCCGCTCATGAGACAATAACCCTG
ATAAATGCTTCAATAATATTGAAAAAGGAAGAGTATGAGTATTCAACATTTCCGTGTCGCCCTTATTCCC
TTTTTTGCGGCATTTTGCCTTCCTGTTTTTGCTCACCCAGAAACGCTGGTGAAAGTAAAAGATGCTGAAG
ATCAGTTGGGTGCAC
Features (pLannotate 1.2.2; 24 found; start..end, strand, type, name):
    911..1499    +  rep_origin     ori: high-copy-number ColE1/pMB1/pBR322/pUC origin of replication
   1682..1774    +  CDS            lacI (fragment): lac repressor; lacI; The lac repressor binds to the lac operator to inhibit transcription in E. coli. This inhibition can be relieved by adding lactose or isopropyl-β-D-thiogalactopyranoside (IPTG).
   1787..1808    +  protein_bind   CAP binding site: CAP binding activates transcription in the presence of cAMP. E. coli catabolite activator protein
   1823..1853    +  promoter       lac promoter: promoter for the E. coli lac operon
   1861..1877    +  protein_bind   lac operator: The lac repressor binds to the lac operator to inhibit transcription in E. coli. This inhibition can be relieved by adding lactose or isopropyl-β-D-thiogalactopyranoside (IPTG). lac repressor encoded by lacI
   1941..2081    -  repeat_region  AAV2 ITR: inverted terminal repeat of adeno-associated virus serotype 2 inverted
   2108..2584    -  polyA_signal   hGH poly(A) signal: human growth hormone polyadenylation signal
   2608..3196    -  misc_feature   WPRE: woodchuck hepatitis virus posttranscriptional regulatory element
   3240..3273    +  protein_bind   FRT (minimal): supports FLP-mediated excision but not integration (Turan and Bode, 2011) FLP recombinase from the Saccharomyces cerevisiae 2μ plasmid
   3394..4113    +  CDS            EGFP: the original enhanced GFP (Yang et al., 1996) mammalian codon-optimized
   4128..4161    -  protein_bind   loxP: Cre-mediated recombination occurs in the 8-bp core sequence (GCATACAT). Cre recombinase
   4201..4250    +  ncRNA          Hammerhead 1: Accession: RF00163 - Hammerhead ribozyme (type I)
   4254..4287    -  protein_bind   loxP: Cre-mediated recombination occurs in the 8-bp core sequence (GCATACAT). Cre recombinase
   4300..4347    -  protein_bind   FRT: FLP-mediated recombination occurs in the 8-bp core sequence TCTAGAAA (Turan and Bode, 2011). FLP recombinase from the Saccharomyces cerevisiae 2μ plasmid
   4531..5547    -  intron         chimeric intron: chimera between introns from chicken β-actin and rabbit β-globin
   5548..5824    -  promoter       chicken β-actin promoter: No description available
   5826..6129    -  enhancer       CMV enhancer: human cytomegalovirus immediate early enhancer
   6250..6277    -  repeat_region  AAV2 ITR (fragment): inverted terminal repeat of adeno-associated virus serotype 2 inverted
   6306..6333    -  repeat_region  AAV2 ITR (fragment): inverted terminal repeat of adeno-associated virus serotype 2 inverted
   6366..6523    +  CDS            lacZα (fragment): LacZα fragment of β-galactosidase; lacZ fragment
   6529..6628    -  misc_feature   bom (fragment): basis of mobility region from pBR322
   6730..6765    -  CDS            rop (fragment): Rop protein, which maintains plasmids at low copy number; rop
   6860..6964    +  promoter       AmpR promoter: bla
   6965..740     +  CDS            AmpR (across the origin): β-lactamase; bla; confers resistance to ampicillin, carbenicillin, and related antibiotics
