[The description below was written by a language model from this plasmid's Addgene catalogue record and pLannotate feature annotations shown in this document.]
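Description:
pAAV-CAG-ConVERGD-eGFP-WPRE is an adeno-associated virus transfer plasmid designed to give AND-gated intersectional expression of eGFP, so that the reporter is produced only in cells containing both Cre and Flp recombinases. It is propagated in E. coli through a ColE1/pUC-type origin and selected with ampicillin via the β-lactamase gene. The catalogue lists it as low copy and grown in a recombination-deficient strain, which is typical for preserving the repeat-rich ITRs. Short lac operon, lacZα, bom and rop fragments are backbone remnants with no role in the payload. The AAV2 inverted terminal repeats bracket the expression cassette and direct its replication and packaging into AAV particles; the annotation detects one ITR in full and the other only as two short fragments.

Between the ITRs, the cassette reads on the minus strand: the CAG promoter (CMV enhancer, chicken β-actin promoter and chimeric intron), then the recombinase-controlled region, followed by WPRE to boost transcript stability and expression, and the hGH polyadenylation signal. The EGFP coding sequence lies on the opposite strand to the promoter, so it starts out inverted and non-expressing. It sits between an FRT site and a minimal FRT site, consistent with Flp-mediated reorientation. Between the promoter-proximal FRT and EGFP, two loxP sites in the same orientation flank a hammerhead ribozyme, an arrangement consistent with Cre excision of a self-cleaving element that would otherwise disrupt the transcript. The record does not spell out this mechanism, so it is inferred from the feature layout. The associated publication title indicates use as a single-vector tool for labelling genetically defined cell populations in the brain.
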