Addgene plasmid #218749: pAAV-CAG-ConVERGD-eGFP-WPRE
Purpose: Provides AND intersectional (Cre+Flp) expression of eGFP
Depositing lab: Lindsay Schwarz. Depositing organization: St. Jude Children's Research Hospital. Publication: A Novel Single Vector Intersectional AAV Strategy for Interrogating Cellular Diversity and Brain Function. Hughes AC, Pollard BG, Xu B, Gammons JW, Chapman P, Bikoff JB, Schwarz LA. bioRxiv. 2023 Feb 8:2023.02.07.527312. doi: 10.1101/2023.02.07.527312. Preprint. PubMed 36798174.
Backbone
  Vector backbone: pAAV
  Backbone manufacturer: Azenta Life Sciences
  Vector type: AAV
Growth in bacteria
  Bacterial resistance: Ampicillin, 100 μg/mL
  Growth temperature: 30°C
  Growth strain: NEB Stable
  Copy number: Low Copy
Gene/Insert
  Gene/Insert name: eGFP
  Species: Synthetic
  Promoter: CAG
  Cloning method: Other
Terms and licenses: Academic/Nonprofit Terms; Industry Terms: Not Available to Industry
Depositor comments: Please visit https://doi.org/10.1101/2023.02.07.527312 for bioRxiv preprint.
How to cite: pAAV-CAG-ConVERGD-eGFP-WPRE was a gift from Lindsay Schwarz (Addgene plasmid # 218749 ; http://n2t.net/addgene:218749 ; RRID:Addgene_218749)
